>Addgene plasmid #195646 | pBEL2524 | addgene full sequence | sequence record 383634 | Addgene NGS Result
TCTGCTAATCCTGTTACCAGTGGCTGCTGCCAGTGGCGATAAGTCGTGTCTTACCGGGTTGGACTCAAGA
CGATAGTTACCGGATAAGGCGCAGCGGTCGGGCTGAACGGGGGGTTCGTGCACACAGCCCAGCTTGGAGC
GAACGACCTACACCGAACTGAGATACCTACAGCGTGAGCTATGAGAAAGCGCCACGCTTCCCGAAGGGAG
AAAGGCGGACAGGTATCCGGTAAGCGGCAGGGTCGGAACAGGAGAGCGCACGAGGGAGCTTCCAGGGGGA
AACGCCTGGTATCTTTATAGTCCTGTCGGGTTTCGCCACCTCTGACTTGAGCGTCGATTTTTGTGATGCT
CGTCAGGGGGGCGGAGCCTATGGAAAAACGCCAGCAACGCGGCCTTTTTACGGTTCCTGGCCTTTTGCTG
GCCTTTTGCTCACATGTTCTTTCCTGCGTTATCCCCTGATTCTGTGGATAACCGTATTACCGCCTTTGAG
TGAGCTGATACCGCTCGCCGCAGCCGAACGACCGAGCGCAGCGAGTCAGTGAGCGAGGAAGCGGAAGAGC
GCCTGATGCGGTATTTTCTCCTTACGCATCTGTGCGGTATTTCACACCGCATAGGGTCATGGCTGCGCCC
CGACACCCGCCAACACCCGCTGACGCGCCCTGACGGGCTTGTCTGCTCCCGGCATCCGCTTACAGACAAG
CTGTGACCGTCTCCGGGAGCTGCATGTGTCAGAGGTTTTCACCGTCATCACCGAAACGCGCGAGGCAGAA
GGAGATGGCGCCCAACAGTCCCCCGGCCACGGGGCCTGCCACCATACCCACGCCGAAACAAGCGCTCATG
AGCCCGAAGTGGCGAGCCCGATCTTCCCCATCGGTGATGTCGGCGATATAGGCGCCAGCAACCGCACCTG
TGGCGCCGGTGATGCCGGCCACGATGCGTCCGGCGTAGAGGATCTGCTCATGTTTGACAGCTTATCATCG
ATGCATAATGTGCCTGTCAAATGGACGAAGCAGGGATTCTGCAAACCCTATGCTACTCCGTCAAGCCGTC
AATTGTCTGATTCGTTACCAATTATGACAACTTGACGGCTACATCATTCACTTTTTCTTCACAACCGGCA
CGGAACTCGCTCGGGCTGGCCCCGGTGCATTTTTTAAATACCCGCGAGAAATAGAGTTGATCGTCAAAAC
CAACATTGCGACCGACGGTGGCGATAGGCATCCGGGTGGTGCTCAAAAGCAGCTTCGCCTGGCTGATACG
TTGGTCCTCGCGCCAGCTTAAGACGCTAATCCCTAACTGCTGGCGGAAAAGATGTGACAGACGCGACGGC
GACAAGCAAACATGCTGTGCGACGCTGGCGATATCAAAATTGCTGTCTGCCAGGTGATCGCTGATGTACT
GACAAGCCTCGCGTACCCGATTATCCATCGGTGGATGGAGCGACTCGTTAATCGCTTCCATGCGCCGCAG
TAACAATTGCTCAAGCAGATTTATCGCCAGCAGCTCCGAATAGCGCCCTTCCCCTTGCCCGGCGTTAATG
ATTTGCCCAAACAGGTCGCTGAAATGCGGCTGGTGCGCTTCATCCGGGCGAAAGAACCCCGTATTGGCAA
ATATTGACGGCCAGTTAAGCCATTCATGCCAGTAGGCGCGCGGACGAAAGTAAACCCACTGGTGATACCA
TTCGCGAGCCTCCGGATGACGACCGTAGTGATGAATCTCTCCTGGCGGGAACAGCAAAATATCACCCGGT
CGGCAAACAAATTCTCGTCCCTGATTTTTCACCACCCCCTGACCGCGAATGGTGAGATTGAGAATATAAC
CTTTCATTCCCAGCGGTCGGTCGATAAAAAAATCGAGATAACCGTTGGCCTCAATCGGCGTTAAACCCGC
CACCAGATGGGCATTAAACGAGTATCCCGGCAGCAGGGGATCATTTTGCGCTTCAGCCATACTTTTCATA
CTCCCGCCATTCAGAGAAGAAACCAATTGTCCATATTGCATCAGACATTGCCGTCACTGCGTCTTTTACT
GGCTCTTCTCGCTAACCAAACCGGTAACCCCGCTTATTAAAAGCATTCTGTAACAAAGCGGGACCAAAGC
CATGACAAAAACGCGTAACAAAAGTGTCTATAATCACGGCAGAAAAGTCCACATTGATTATTTGCACGGC
GTCACACTTTGCTATGCCATAGCATTTTTATCCATAAGATTAGCGGATCCTACCTGACGCTTTTTATCGC
AACTCTCTACTGTTTCTCCATACCCGTTTTTTTGGGCTAGCGGCCGGCCTGGCCCGAAGGGTGAATTATG
TTTAAACGTTTAATGATGGTCGCTTTGCTGGTGATTGCACCTCTGAGTGCGGCAACCGCGGCAGACCAGA
CCAATCCGTATAAGCTGATGGACGAGGCGGCGCAGAAAACGTTCGATCGCCTGAAGAATGAGCAACCGCA
AATTCGGGCCAACCCGGATTATCTGCGTACCATTGTTGATCAGGAACTGCTGCCATACGTACAGGTGAAA
TACGCCGGTGCGCTGGTGCTGGGCCAGTATTACAAGAGTGCGACCCCTGCTCAACGTGAAGCCTACTTTG
CCGCTTTCCGTGAGTACCTGAAGCAGGCTTACGGTCAGGCGCTGGCGATGTATCACGGTCAAACCTATCA
GATTGCGCCAGAACAGCCGCTGGGCGATAAAACCATTGTGCCTATTCGCGTTACCATTATTGACCCGAAT
GGCCGTCCGCCGGTGCGTCTGGACTTCCAGTGGCGTAAAAACTCCCAGACGGGCAATTGGCAGGCTTACG
ACATGATTCGCGAAGGCGTCAGTATGATCACCACCAAACAAAACGAGTGGGGAACGCTGCTGCGTACCAA
AGGTATCGACGGCCTGACTGCGCAACTGAAATCGATTTCTCAACAGAAAATCACTCTGGAAGAGAAAAAA
TAAGGCCCAGGCGGCCGGTACCAAATTCCAGAAAAGAGACGCTGAAAAGCGTCTTTTTTCGTTTTGGTCC
TGGTCTGAGGAATGGTTGTAAGCTTGGCTGTTTTGGCGGATGAGAGAAGATTTTCAGCCTGATACAGATT
AAATCAGAACGCAGAAGCGGTCTGATAAAACAGAATTTGCCTGGCGGCAGTAGCGCGGTGGTCCCACCTG
ACCCCATGCCGAACTCAGAAGTGAAACGCCGTAGCGCCGATGGTAGTGTGGGGTCTCCCCATGCGAGAGT
AGGGAACTGCCAGGCATCAAATAAAACGAAAGGCTCAGTCGAAAGACTGGGCCTTTCGTTTTATCTGTTG
TTTGTCGGTGAACGCTCTCCTGAGTAGGACAAATCCGCCGGGAGCGGATTTGAACGTTGCGAAGCAACGG
CCCGGAGGGTGGCGGGCAGGACGCCCGCCATAAACTGCCAGGCATCAAATTAAGCAGAAGGCCATCCTGA
CGGATGGCCTTTTTGCGTTTCTACAAACTCTTTTGTTTATTTTTCTAAATACATTCAAATATGTATCCGC
TCATGAGACAATAACCCTGATAAATGCTTCAATAATATTGAAAAAGGAAGAGTATGAGTATTCAACATTT
CCGTGTCGCCCTTATTCCCTTTTTTGCGGCATTTTGCCTTCCTGTTTTTGCTCACCCAGAAACGCTGGTG
AAAGTAAAAGATGCTGAAGATCAGTTGGGTGCACGAGTGGGTTACATCGAACTGGATCTCAACAGCGGTA
AGATCCTTGAGAGTTTTCGCCCCGAAGAACGTTTTCCAATGATGAGCACTTTTAAAGTTCTGCTATGTGG
CGCGGTATTATCCCGTGTTGACGCCGGGCAAGAGCAACTCGGTCGCCGCATACACTATTCTCAGAATGAC
TTGGTTGAGTACTCACCAGTCACAGAAAAGCATCTTACGGATGGCATGACAGTAAGAGAATTATGCAGTG
CTGCCATAACCATGAGTGATAACACTGCGGCCAACTTACTTCTGACAACGATCGGAGGACCGAAGGAGCT
AACCGCTTTTTTGCACAACATGGGGGATCATGTAACTCGCCTTGATCGTTGGGAACCGGAGCTGAATGAA
GCCATACCAAACGACGAGCGTGACACCACGATGCCTGCAGCAATGGCAACAACGTTGCGCAAACTATTAA
CTGGCGAACTACTTACTCTAGCTTCCCGGCAACAATTAATAGACTGGATGGAGGCGGATAAAGTTGCAGG
ACCACTTCTGCGCTCGGCCCTTCCGGCTGGCTGGTTTATTGCTGATAAATCTGGAGCCGGTGAGCGTGGG
TCTCGCGGTATCATTGCAGCACTGGGGCCAGATGGTAAGCCCTCCCGTATCGTAGTTATCTACACGACGG
GGAGTCAGGCAACTATGGATGAACGAAATAGACAGATCGCTGAGATAGGTGCCTCACTGATTAAGCATTG
GTAACTGTCAGACCAAGTTTACTCATATATACTTTAGATTGATT
[125 nt withheld, positions 4455-4579]
C
[141 nt withheld, positions 4581-4721]
CCTTTGACGTTGGAGTCCACGTTCTTT
[37 nt withheld, positions 4749-4785]
ACCCTATCTCGGGCTATTCTTTTGATTTATAAGGGATTTTGCCGATTTCGGCCTATTGGTTAAAAAATGA
GCTGATTTAACAAAAATTTAACGCGAATTTTAACAAAATATTAACGTTTACAATTTAAAAGGATCTAGGT
GAAGATCCTTTTTGATAATCTCATGACCAAAATCCCTTAACGTGAGTTTTCGTTCCACTGAGCGTCAGAC
CCCGTAGAAAAGATCAAAGGATCTTCTTGAGATCCTTTTTTTCTGCGCGTAATCTGCTGCTTGCAAACAA
AAAAACCACCGCTACCAGCGGTGGTTTGTTTGCCGGATCAAGAGCTACCAACTCTTTTTCCGAAGGTAAC
TGGCTCAGCAGAGCGCAGATACCAAATACTGTCCTTCTAGTGTAGCCGTAGTTAGGCCACCACTTCAAGA
ACTCTGTAGCACCGCCTACATACCTCGC
Features (pLannotate 1.2.2; 14 found; start..end, strand, type, name):
    562..613     -  misc_feature   bom (fragment): basis of mobility region from pBR322
    729..768     -  CDS            rop (fragment): Rop protein, which maintains plasmids at low copy number; rop
    769..954     -  CDS            TcR (fragment): tetracycline efflux protein; tet; confers resistance to tetracycline
    964..982     +  promoter       tet promoter (fragment): E. coli promoter for tetracycline efflux protein gene
   1072..1950    -  CDS            araC: L-arabinose regulatory protein; araC
   1977..2261    +  promoter       araBAD promoter: araBAD; promoter of the L-arabinose operon of E. coli; the araC regulatory gene is transcribed in the opposite direction (Guzman et al., 1995)
   2308..2940    +  CDS            mlaC: MLAC_ECOLI - Also known as yrbC. Experimental evidence at protein level: Swiss-Prot protein existence level 1. Involved in a phospholipid transport pathway that maintains lipid asymmetry in the outer membrane by retrograde trafficking of phospholipids from the outer membrane to the inner membrane. May transfer phospholipid across the periplasmic space and deliver it to the MlaFEDB complex at the inner membrane. From Escherichia coli (strain K12).
   3119..3234    +  ncRNA          5S rRNA: Accession: RF00001 - 5S ribosomal RNA
   3238..3324    +  terminator     rrnB T1 terminator: Escherichia coli rrnB; transcription terminator T1 from the E. coli rrnB gene
   3416..3443    +  terminator     rrnB T2 terminator: transcription terminator T2 from the E. coli rrnB gene
   3462..3553    +  promoter       AmpR promoter: bla
   3554..4414    +  CDS            AmpR: β-lactamase; bla; confers resistance to ampicillin, carbenicillin, and related antibiotics
   4456..4836    +  rep_origin     M13 ori (sequence partly withheld): M13 bacteriophage origin of replication; arrow indicates direction of (+) strand synthesis
   5022..376     +  rep_origin     ori (across the origin): high-copy-number ColE1/pMB1/pBR322/pUC origin of replication
