[The description below was written by a language model from this plasmid's Addgene catalogue record and pLannotate feature annotations shown in this document.]
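Description:
pBEL2524 is a 5.2 kb bacterial expression plasmid built on a pBAD backbone that carries the E. coli mlaC gene with an A168R point mutation, assembled by Gibson cloning. It replicates in E. coli from a ColE1/pMB1-type origin, is recorded as high copy, and is selected with ampicillin through the β-lactamase gene and its own promoter. The backbone also carries an M13 phage origin, which in principle permits single-stranded DNA production. Short remnants of pBR322-derived sequence are also annotated: fragments of bom, rop, the tetracycline resistance gene and its promoter. As fragments, these are not expected to be functional.

The mlaC coding sequence sits directly downstream of the araBAD promoter. The araC regulator gene is encoded divergently upstream, so expression is controlled by L-arabinose. Transcription ends at the rrnB T1 and T2 terminators, which are preceded by a 5S rRNA segment carried over from the rrnB operon. No epitope or purification tags are annotated on the insert.

MlaC is the periplasmic component of the Mla phospholipid transport pathway. This pathway maintains outer-membrane lipid asymmetry, and MlaC is thought to shuttle phospholipids across the periplasm to the MlaFEDB complex at the inner membrane. The stated purpose of the plasmid is complementation with MlaC(A168R), that is, supplying the mutant protein in trans to test whether it can replace the wild-type protein. The associated study examined protein–protein interactions in the Mla system by computational structure prediction and deep mutational scanning. The record does not state which strain is complemented or what effect the A168R substitution has.
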