Addgene plasmid #195646: pBEL2524
Purpose: Complementation of MlaC(A168R)
Depositing lab: Gira Bhabha & Damian Ekiert. Depositing organization: NYU Grossman School of Medicine. Publication: Protein-protein interactions in the Mla lipid transport system probed by computational structure prediction and deep mutational scanning. MacRae MR, Puvanendran D, Haase MAB, Coudray N, Kolich L, Lam C, Baek M, Bhabha G, Ekiert DC. J Biol Chem. 2023 Apr 24:104744. doi: 10.1016/j.jbc.2023.104744. PubMed 37100290.
Backbone
  Vector backbone: pBAD
  Vector type: Bacterial Expression
Growth in bacteria
  Bacterial resistance: Ampicillin, 100 μg/mL
  Growth temperature: 37°C
  Growth strain: DH5alpha
  Copy number: High Copy
Gene/Insert
  Gene/Insert name: MlaC
  Species: E. coli
  Mutation: MlaC(A168R)
  Cloning method: Gibson Cloning
Terms and licenses: Academic/Nonprofit Terms; Industry Terms: Not Available to Industry
Depositor comments: Please visit https://www.biorxiv.org/content/10.1101/2022.12.09.519820v1 for bioRxiv preprint.
How to cite: pBEL2524 was a gift from Gira Bhabha & Damian Ekiert (Addgene plasmid # 195646 ; http://n2t.net/addgene:195646 ; RRID:Addgene_195646)
